LOCUS       Exported 12616 bp ds-DNA circular SYN 13-MAY-2021
DEFINITION  Lentiviral expression of IGF1R G639R.
ACCESSION   .
VERSION     .
KEYWORDS    pHAGE-IGF1R-G639R
SOURCE      synthetic DNA construct
  ORGANISM  synthetic DNA construct
REFERENCE   1 (bases 1 to 12616)
  AUTHORS   Ng PK, Li J, Jeong KJ, Shao S, Chen H, Tsang YH, Sengupta S, Wang Z,
            Bhavana VH, Tran R, Soewito S, Minussi DC, Moreno D, Kong K,
            Dogruluk T, Lu H, Gao J, Tokheim C, Zhou DC, Johnson AM, Zeng J, Ip
            CKM, Ju Z, Wester M, Yu S, Li Y, Vellano CP, Schultz N, Karchin R,
            Ding L, Lu Y, Cheung LWT, Chen K, Shaw KR, Meric-Bernstam F, Scott
            KL, Yi S, Sahni N, Liang H, Mills GB
  TITLE     Systematic Functional Annotation of Somatic Mutations in Cancer.
  JOURNAL   Cancer Cell. 2018 Mar 12;33(3):450-462.e10. doi:
            10.1016/j.ccell.2018.01.021.
  PUBMED    29533785
REFERENCE   2 (bases 1 to 12616)
  AUTHORS   .
  TITLE     Direct Submission
  JOURNAL   Exported May 13, 2021 from SnapGene Server 1.1.58
            http://www.snapgene.com
FEATURES             Location/Qualifiers
     source          1..12616
                     /organism="synthetic DNA construct"
                     /mol_type="other DNA"
     promoter        1..1179
                     /label=EF-1-alpha promoter
                     /note="strong constitutive promoter for human elongation
                     factor EF-1-alpha"
     intron          232..1170
                     /label=EF-1-alpha intron A
                     /note="intron upstream of the start codon of human
                     EF-1-alpha"
     primer_bind     1127..1147
                     /label=EF1a-F
                     /note="Human elongation factor-1a promoter, forward primer"
     protein_bind    1199..1223
                     /gene="mutant version of attB"
                     /label=attB1
                     /bound_moiety="BP Clonase(TM)"
                     /note="recombination site for the Gateway(R) BP reaction"
     protein_bind    complement(5331..5355)
                     /gene="mutant version of attB"
                     /label=attB2
                     /bound_moiety="BP Clonase(TM)"
                     /note="recombination site for the Gateway(R) BP reaction"
     CDS             5408..5449
                     /codon_start=1
                     /product="epitope tag from simian virus 5"
                     /label=V5 tag
                     /translation="GKPIPNPLLGLDST"
     misc_feature    5470..6037
                     /label=IRES
                     /note="internal ribosome entry site (IRES) of the
                     encephalomyocarditis virus (EMCV)"
     misc_feature    5487..6039
                     /label=IRES
                     /note="internal ribosome entry site (IRES) of the
                     encephalomyocarditis virus (EMCV)"
     primer_bind     complement(5631..5648)
                     /label=IRES reverse
                     /note="IRES internal ribosome entry site, reverse primer.
                     Also called pCDH-rev"
     primer_bind     5858..5877
                     /label=IRES-F
                     /note="IRES internal ribosome entry site, forward primer"
     CDS             6051..6770
                     /codon_start=1
                     /product="the original enhanced GFP (Yang et al., 1996)"
                     /label=EGFP
                     /note="mammalian codon-optimized"
                     /translation="MVSKGEELFTGVVPILVELDGDVNGHKFSVSGEGEGDATYGKLTL
                     KFICTTGKLPVPWPTLVTTLTYGVQCFSRYPDHMKQHDFFKSAMPEGYVQERTIFFKDD
                     GNYKTRAEVKFEGDTLVNRIELKGIDFKEDGNILGHKLEYNYNSHNVYIMADKQKNGIK
                     VNFKIRHNIEDGSVQLADHYQQNTPIGDGPVLLPDNHYLSTQSALSKDPNEKRDHMVLL
                     EFVTAAGITLGMDELYK"
     CDS             6051..6767
                     /codon_start=1
                     /product="enhanced GFP"
                     /label=EGFP
                     /translation="MVSKGEELFTGVVPILVELDGDVNGHKFSVSGEGEGDATYGKLTL
                     KFICTTGKLPVPWPTLVTTLTYGVQCFSRYPDHMKQHDFFKSAMPEGYVQERTIFFKDD
                     GNYKTRAEVKFEGDTLVNRIELKGIDFKEDGNILGHKLEYNYNSHNVYIMADKQKNGIK
                     VNFKIRHNIEDGSVQLADHYQQNTPIGDGPVLLPDNHYLSTQSALSKDPNEKRDHMVLL
                     EFVTAAGITLGMDELYK"
     primer_bind     complement(6096..6117)
                     /label=EGFP-N
                     /note="EGFP, reverse primer"
     primer_bind     complement(6357..6376)
                     /label=EXFP-R
                     /note="For distinguishing EGFP variants, reverse primer"
     primer_bind     6704..6725
                     /label=EGFP-C
                     /note="EGFP, forward primer"
     misc_feature    6784..7372
                     /label=WPRE
                     /note="woodchuck hepatitis virus posttranscriptional
                     regulatory element"
     primer_bind     complement(6837..6857)
                     /label=WPRE-R
                     /note="WPRE, reverse primer"
     CDS             complement(7255..7266)
                     /codon_start=1
                     /product="Factor Xa recognition and cleavage site"
                     /label=Factor Xa site
                     /translation="IEGR"
     LTR             7447..7680
                     /label=3' LTR (Delta-U3)
                     /note="self-inactivating 3' long terminal repeat (LTR) from
                     HIV-1"
     primer_bind     complement(7799..7817)
                     /label=pBRforEco
                     /note="pBR322 vectors, upsteam of EcoRI site, forward
                     primer"
     promoter        7885..7989
                     /gene="bla"
                     /label=AmpR promoter
     CDS             7990..8850
                     /codon_start=1
                     /gene="bla"
                     /product="beta-lactamase"
                     /label=AmpR
                     /note="confers resistance to ampicillin, carbenicillin, and
                     related antibiotics"
                     /translation="MSIQHFRVALIPFFAAFCLPVFAHPETLVKVKDAEDQLGARVGYI
                     ELDLNSGKILESFRPEERFPMMSTFKVLLCGAVLSRVDAGQEQLGRRIHYSQNDLVEYS
                     PVTEKHLTDGMTVRELCSAAITMSDNTAANLLLTTIGGPKELTAFLHNMGDHVTRLDRW
                     EPELNEAIPNDERDTTMPVAMATTLRKLLTGELLTLASRQQLIDWMEADKVAGPLLRSA
                     LPAGWFIADKSGAGERGSRGIIAALGPDGKPSRIVVIYTTGSQATMDERNRQIAEIGAS
                     LIKHW"
     primer_bind     complement(8208..8227)
                     /label=Amp-R
                     /note="Ampicillin resistance gene, reverse primer"
     rep_origin      9021..9609
                     /direction=RIGHT
                     /label=ori
                     /note="high-copy-number ColE1/pMB1/pBR322/pUC origin of
                     replication"
     primer_bind     9510..9529
                     /label=pBR322ori-F
                     /note="pBR322 origin, forward primer"
     primer_bind     9763..9780
                     /label=L4440
                     /note="L4440 vector, forward primer"
     primer_bind     9872..9891
                     /label=SV40pro-F
                     /note="SV40 promoter/origin, forward primer"
     protein_bind    10020..10041
                     /label=CAP binding site
                     /bound_moiety="E. coli catabolite activator protein"
                     /note="CAP binding activates transcription in the presence
                     of cAMP."
     promoter        10056..10086
                     /label=lac promoter
                     /note="promoter for the E. coli lac operon"
     protein_bind    10094..10110
                     /label=lac operator
                     /bound_moiety="lac repressor encoded by lacI"
                     /note="The lac repressor binds to the lac operator to
                     inhibit transcription in E. coli. This inhibition can be
                     relieved by adding lactose or
                     isopropyl-beta-D-thiogalactopyranoside (IPTG)."
     primer_bind     10099..10121
                     /label=M13/pUC Reverse
                     /note="In lacZ gene"
     primer_bind     10118..10134
                     /label=M13 rev
                     /note="common sequencing primer, one of multiple similar
                     variants"
     primer_bind     10118..10134
                     /label=M13 Reverse
                     /note="In lacZ gene. Also called M13-rev"
     primer_bind     10184..10203
                     /label=EBV-rev
                     /note="SV40 polyA terminator, reverse primer"
     LTR             10395..11028
                     /label=3' LTR
                     /note="3' long terminal repeat (LTR) from HIV-1"
     misc_feature    11075..11200
                     /label=HIV-1 Psi
                     /note="packaging signal of human immunodeficiency virus
                     type 1"
     misc_feature    11697..11930
                     /label=RRE
                     /note="The Rev response element (RRE) of HIV-1 allows for
                     Rev-dependent mRNA export from the nucleus to the
                     cytoplasm."
     CDS             12115..12159
                     /codon_start=1
                     /product="antigenic peptide corresponding to amino acids
                     655 to 669 of the HIV envelope protein gp41 (Lutje Hulsik
                     et al., 2013)"
                     /label=gp41 peptide
                     /note="recognized by the 2H10 single-chain llama nanobody"
                     /translation="KNEQELLELDKWASL"
     misc_feature    12452..12569
                     /label=cPPT/CTS
                     /note="central polypurine tract and central termination
                     sequence of HIV-1"
ORIGIN
        1 ggctccggtg cccgtcagtg ggcagagcgc acatcgccca cagtccccga gaagttgggg
       61 ggaggggtcg gcaattgaac cggtgcctag agaaggtggc gcggggtaaa ctgggaaagt
      121 gatgtcgtgt actggctccg cctttttccc gagggtgggg gagaaccgta tataagtgca
      181 gtagtcgccg tgaacgttct ttttcgcaac gggtttgccg ccagaacaca ggtaagtgcc
      241 gtgtgtggtt cccgcgggcc tggcctcttt acgggttatg gcccttgcgt gccttgaatt
      301 acttccacct ggctgcagta cgtgattctt gatcccgagc ttcgggttgg aagtgggtgg
      361 gagagttcga ggccttgcgc ttaaggagcc ccttcgcctc gtgcttgagt tgaggcctgg
      421 cctgggcgct ggggccgccg cgtgcgaatc tggtggcacc ttcgcgcctg tctcgctgct
      481 ttcgataagt ctctagccat ttaaaatttt tgatgacctg ctgcgacgct ttttttctgg
      541 caagatagtc ttgtaaatgc gggccaagat ctgcacactg gtatttcggt ttttggggcc
      601 gcgggcggcg acggggcccg tgcgtcccag cgcacatgtt cggcgaggcg gggcctgcga
      661 gcgcggccac cgagaatcgg acgggggtag tctcaagctg gccggcctgc tctggtgcct
      721 ggcctcgcgc cgccgtgtat cgccccgccc tgggcggcaa ggctggcccg gtcggcacca
      781 gttgcgtgag cggaaagatg gccgcttccc ggccctgctg cagggagctc aaaatggagg
      841 acgcggcgct cgggagagcg ggcgggtgag tcacccacac aaaggaaaag ggcctttccg
      901 tcctcagccg tcgcttcatg tgactccacg gagtaccggg cgccgtccag gcacctcgat
      961 tagttctcga gcttttggag tacgtcgtct ttaggttggg gggaggggtt ttatgcgatg
     1021 gagtttcccc acactgagtg ggtggagact gaagttaggc cagcttggca cttgatgtaa
     1081 ttctccttgg aatttgccct ttttgagttt ggatcttggt tcattctcaa gcctcagaca
     1141 gtggttcaaa gtttttttct tccatttcag gtgtcgtgaa gcggccctgc agatatcaac
     1201 aagtttgtac aaaaaagcag gcaccatgaa gtctggctcc ggaggagggt ccccgacctc
     1261 gctgtggggg ctcctgtttc tctccgccgc gctctcgctc tggccgacga gtggagaaat
     1321 ctgcgggcca ggcatcgaca tccgcaacga ctatcagcag ctgaagcgcc tggagaactg
     1381 cacggtgatc gagggctacc tccacatcct gctcatctcc aaggccgagg actaccgcag
     1441 ctaccgcttc cccaagctca cggtcattac cgagtacttg ctgctgttcc gagtggctgg
     1501 cctcgagagc ctcggagacc tcttccccaa cctcacggtc atccgcggct ggaaactctt
     1561 ctacaactac gccctggtca tcttcgagat gaccaatctc aaggatattg ggctttacaa
     1621 cctgaggaac attactcggg gggccatcag gattgagaaa aatgctgacc tctgttacct
     1681 ctccactgtg gactggtccc tgatcctgga tgcggtgtcc aataactaca ttgtggggaa
     1741 taagccccca aaggaatgtg gggacctgtg tccagggacc atggaggaga agccgatgtg
     1801 tgagaagacc accatcaaca atgagtacaa ctaccgctgc tggaccacaa accgctgcca
     1861 gaaaatgtgc ccaagcacgt gtgggaagcg ggcgtgcacc gagaacaatg agtgctgcca
     1921 ccccgagtgc ctgggcagct gcagcgcgcc tgacaacgac acggcctgtg tagcttgccg
     1981 ccactactac tatgccggtg tctgtgtgcc tgcctgcccg cccaacacct acaggtttga
     2041 gggctggcgc tgtgtggacc gtgacttctg cgccaacatc ctcagcgccg agagcagcga
     2101 ctccgagggg tttgtgatcc acgacggcga gtgcatgcag gagtgcccct cgggcttcat
     2161 ccgcaacggc agccagagca tgtactgcat cccttgtgaa ggtccttgcc cgaaggtctg
     2221 tgaggaagaa aagaaaacaa agaccattga ttctgttact tctgctcaga tgctccaagg
     2281 atgcaccatc ttcaagggca atttgctcat taacatccga cgggggaata acattgcttc
     2341 agagctggag aacttcatgg ggctcatcga ggtggtgacg ggctacgtga agatccgcca
     2401 ttctcatgcc ttggtctcct tgtccttcct aaaaaacctt cgcctcatcc taggagagga
     2461 gcagctagaa gggaattact ccttctacgt cctcgacaac cagaacttgc agcaactgtg
     2521 ggactgggac caccgcaacc tgaccatcaa agcagggaaa atgtactttg ctttcaatcc
     2581 caaattatgt gtttccgaaa tttaccgcat ggaggaagtg acggggacta aagggcgcca
     2641 aagcaaaggg gacataaaca ccaggaacaa cggggagaga gcctcctgtg aaagtgacgt
     2701 cctgcatttc acctccacca ccacgtcgaa gaatcgcatc atcataacct ggcaccggta
     2761 ccggccccct gactacaggg atctcatcag cttcaccgtt tactacaagg aagcaccctt
     2821 taagaatgtc acagagtatg atgggcagga tgcctgcggc tccaacagct ggaacatggt
     2881 ggacgtggac ctcccgccca acaaggacgt ggagcccggc atcttactac atgggctgaa
     2941 gccctggact cagtacgccg tttacgtcaa ggctgtgacc ctcaccatgg tggagaacga
     3001 ccatatccgt ggggccaaga gtgagatctt gtacattcgc accaatgctt cagttccttc
     3061 cattcccttg gacgttcttt cagcatcgaa ctcctcttct cagttaatcg tgaagtggaa
     3121 ccctccctct ctgcccaacc gcaacctgag ttactacatt gtgcgctggc agcggcagcc
     3181 tcaggacggc tacctttacc ggcacaatta ctgctccaaa gacaaaatcc ccatcaggaa
     3241 gtatgccgac ggcaccatcg acattgagga ggtcacagag aaccccaaga ctgaggtgtg
     3301 tggtggggag aaagggcctt gctgcgcctg ccccaaaact gaagccgaga agcaggccga
     3361 gaaggaggag gctgaatacc gcaaagtctt tgagaatttc ctgcacaact ccatcttcgt
     3421 gcccagacct gaaaggaagc ggagagatgt catgcaagtg gccaacacca ccatgtccag
     3481 ccgaagcagg aacaccacgg ccgcagacac ctacaacatc accgacccgg aagagctgga
     3541 gacagagtac cctttctttg agagcagagt ggataacaag gagagaactg tcatttctaa
     3601 ccttcggcct ttcacattgt accgcatcga tatccacagc tgcaaccacg aggctgagaa
     3661 gctgggctgc agcgcctcca acttcgtctt tgcaaggact atgcccgcag aaggagcaga
     3721 tgacattcct gggccagtga cctgggagcc aaggcctgaa aactccatct ttttaaagtg
     3781 gccggaacct gagaatccca atggattgat tctaatgtat gaaataaaat acggatcaca
     3841 agttgaggat cagcgagaat gtgtgtccag acaggaatac aggaagtatg gaggggccaa
     3901 gctaaaccgg ctaaacccgg ggaactacac agcccggatt caggccacat ctctctctgg
     3961 gaatgggtcg tggacagatc ctgtgttctt ctatgtccag gccaaaacag gatatgaaaa
     4021 cttcatccat ctgatcatcg ctctgcccgt cgctgtcctg ttgatcgtgg gagggttggt
     4081 gattatgctg tacgtcttcc atagaaagag aaataacagc aggctgggga atggagtgct
     4141 gtatgcctct gtgaacccgg agtacttcag cgctgctgat gtgtacgttc ctgatgagtg
     4201 ggaggtggct cgggagaaga tcaccatgag ccgggaactt gggcaggggt cgtttgggat
     4261 ggtctatgaa ggagttgcca agggtgtggt gaaagatgaa cctgaaacca gagtggccat
     4321 taaaacagtg aacgaggccg caagcatgcg tgagaggatt gagtttctca acgaagcttc
     4381 tgtgatgaag gagttcaatt gtcaccatgt ggtgcgattg ctgggtgtgg tgtcccaagg
     4441 ccagccaaca ctggtcatca tggaactgat gacacggggc gatctcaaaa gttatctccg
     4501 gtctctgagg ccagaaatgg agaataatcc agtcctagca cctccaagcc tgagcaagat
     4561 gattcagatg gccggagaga ttgcagacgg catggcatac ctcaacgcca ataagttcgt
     4621 ccacagagac cttgctgccc ggaattgcat ggtagccgaa gatttcacag tcaaaatcgg
     4681 agattttggt atgacgcgag atatctatga gacagactat taccggaaag gagggaaagg
     4741 gctgctgccc gtgcgctgga tgtctcctga gtccctcaag gatggagtct tcaccactta
     4801 ctcggacgtc tggtccttcg gggtcgtcct ctgggagatc gccacactgg ccgagcagcc
     4861 ctaccagggc ttgtccaacg agcaagtcct tcgcttcgtc atggagggcg gccttctgga
     4921 caagccagac aactgtcctg acatgctgtt tgaactgatg cgcatgtgct ggcagtataa
     4981 ccccaagatg aggccttcct tcctggagat catcagcagc atcaaagagg agatggagcc
     5041 tggcttccgg gaggtctcct tctactacag cgaggagaac aagctgcccg agccggagga
     5101 gctggacctg gagccagaga acatggagag cgtccccctg gacccctcgg cctcctcgtc
     5161 ctccctgcca ctgcccgaca gacactcagg acacaaggcc gagaacggcc ccggccctgg
     5221 ggtgctggtc ctccgcgcca gcttcgacga gagacagcct tacgcccaca tgaacggggg
     5281 ccgcaagaac gagcgggcct tgccgctgcc ccagtcttcg acctgctaga acccagcttt
     5341 cttgtacaaa gtggttgata tccagcacag tggcggccgc tcgagtctag agggcccgcg
     5401 gttcgaaggt aagcctatcc ctaaccctct cctcggtctc gattctacgc gtaccggtta
     5461 gtaatgagat ccctcccccc cccctaacgt tactggccga agccgcttgg aataaggccg
     5521 gtgtgcgttt gtctatatgt tattttccac catattgccg tcttttggca atgtgagggc
     5581 ccggaaacct ggccctgtct tcttgacgag cattcctagg ggtctttccc ctctcgccaa
     5641 aggaatgcaa ggtctgttga atgtcgtgaa ggaagcagtt cctctggaag cttcttgaag
     5701 acaaacaacg tctgtagcga ccctttgcag gcagcggaac cccccacctg gcgacaggtg
     5761 cctctgcggc caaaagccac gtgtataaga tacacctgca aaggcggcac aaccccagtg
     5821 ccacgttgtg agttggatag ttgtggaaag agtcaaatgg ctctcctcaa gcgtattcaa
     5881 caaggggctg aaggatgccc agaaggtacc ccattgtatg ggatctgatc tggggcctcg
     5941 gtgcacatgc tttacatgtg tttagtcgag gttaaaaaaa cgtctaggcc ccccgaacca
     6001 cggggacgtg gttttccttt gaaaaacacg atgataatat ggccacacat atggtgagca
     6061 agggcgagga gctgttcacc ggggtggtgc ccatcctggt cgagctggac ggcgacgtaa
     6121 acggccacaa gttcagcgtg tccggcgagg gcgagggcga tgccacctac ggcaagctga
     6181 ccctgaagtt catctgcacc accggcaagc tgcccgtgcc ctggcccacc ctcgtgacca
     6241 ccctgaccta cggcgtgcag tgcttcagcc gctaccccga ccacatgaag cagcacgact
     6301 tcttcaagtc cgccatgccc gaaggctacg tccaggagcg caccatcttc ttcaaggacg
     6361 acggcaacta caagacccgc gccgaggtga agttcgaggg cgacaccctg gtgaaccgca
     6421 tcgagctgaa gggcatcgac ttcaaggagg acggcaacat cctggggcac aagctggagt
     6481 acaactacaa cagccacaac gtctatatca tggccgacaa gcagaagaac ggcatcaagg
     6541 tgaacttcaa gatccgccac aacatcgagg acggcagcgt gcagctcgcc gaccactacc
     6601 agcagaacac ccccatcggc gacggccccg tgctgctgcc cgacaaccac tacctgagca
     6661 cccagtccgc cctgagcaaa gaccccaacg agaagcgcga tcacatggtc ctgctggagt
     6721 tcgtgaccgc cgccgggatc actctcggca tggacgagct gtacaagtaa atcgatagat
     6781 cctaatcaac ctctggatta caaaatttgt gaaagattga ctggtattct taactatgtt
     6841 gctcctttta cgctatgtgg atacgctgct ttaatgcctt tgtatcatgc tattgcttcc
     6901 cgtatggctt tcattttctc ctccttgtat aaatcctggt tgctgtctct ttatgaggag
     6961 ttgtggcccg ttgtcaggca acgtggcgtg gtgtgcactg tgtttgctga cgcaaccccc
     7021 actggttggg gcattgccac cacctgtcag ctcctttccg ggactttcgc tttccccctc
     7081 cctattgcca cggcggaact catcgccgcc tgccttgccc gctgctggac aggggctcgg
     7141 ctgttgggca ctgacaattc cgtggtgttg tcggggaaat catcgtcctt tccttggctg
     7201 ctcgcctgtg ttgccacctg gattctgcgc gggacgtcct tctgctacgt cccttcggcc
     7261 ctcaatccag cggaccttcc ttcccgcggc ctgctgccgg ctctgcggcc tcttccgcgt
     7321 cttcgccttc gccctcagac gagtcggatc tccctttggg ccgcctcccc gcctgagatc
     7381 ctttaagacc aatgacttac aaggcagctg tagatcttag ccacttttta aaagaaaagg
     7441 ggggactgga agggctaatt cactcccaac gaagacaaga tctgcttttt gcttgtactg
     7501 ggtctctctg gttagaccag atctgagcct gggagctctc tggctaacta gggaacccac
     7561 tgcttaagcc tcaataaagc ttgccttgag tgcttcaagt agtgtgtgcc cgtctgttgt
     7621 gtgactctgg taactagaga tccctcagac ccttttagtc agtgtggaaa atctctagca
     7681 gtagtagttc atgtcatctt attattcagt atttataact tgcaaagaaa tgaatatcag
     7741 agagtgagag gcccgggtta attaaggaaa gggctagatc attcttgaag acgaaagggc
     7801 ctcgtgatac gcctattttt ataggttaat gtcatgataa taatggtttc ttagacgtca
     7861 ggtggcactt ttcggggaaa tgtgcgcgga acccctattt gtttattttt ctaaatacat
     7921 tcaaatatgt atccgctcat gagacaataa ccctgataaa tgcttcaata atattgaaaa
     7981 aggaagagta tgagtattca acatttccgt gtcgccctta ttcccttttt tgcggcattt
     8041 tgccttcctg tttttgctca cccagaaacg ctggtgaaag taaaagatgc tgaagatcag
     8101 ttgggtgcac gagtgggtta catcgaactg gatctcaaca gcggtaagat ccttgagagt
     8161 tttcgccccg aagaacgttt tccaatgatg agcactttta aagttctgct atgtggcgcg
     8221 gtattatccc gtgttgacgc cgggcaagag caactcggtc gccgcataca ctattctcag
     8281 aatgacttgg ttgagtactc accagtcaca gaaaagcatc ttacggatgg catgacagta
     8341 agagaattat gcagtgctgc cataaccatg agtgataaca ctgcggccaa cttacttctg
     8401 acaacgatcg gaggaccgaa ggagctaacc gcttttttgc acaacatggg ggatcatgta
     8461 actcgccttg atcgttggga accggagctg aatgaagcca taccaaacga cgagcgtgac
     8521 accacgatgc ctgtagcaat ggcaacaacg ttgcgcaaac tattaactgg cgaactactt
     8581 actctagctt cccggcaaca attaatagac tggatggagg cggataaagt tgcaggacca
     8641 cttctgcgct cggcccttcc ggctggctgg tttattgctg ataaatctgg agccggtgag
     8701 cgtgggtctc gcggtatcat tgcagcactg gggccagatg gtaagccctc ccgtatcgta
     8761 gttatctaca cgacggggag tcaggcaact atggatgaac gaaatagaca gatcgctgag
     8821 ataggtgcct cactgattaa gcattggtaa ctgtcagacc aagtttactc atatatactt
     8881 tagattgatt taaaacttca tttttaattt aaaaggatct aggtgaagat cctttttgat
     8941 aatctcatga ccaaaatccc ttaacgtgag ttttcgttcc actgagcgtc agaccccgta
     9001 gaaaagatca aaggatcttc ttgagatcct ttttttctgc gcgtaatctg ctgcttgcaa
     9061 acaaaaaaac caccgctacc agcggtggtt tgtttgccgg atcaagagct accaactctt
     9121 tttccgaagg taactggctt cagcagagcg cagataccaa atactgttct tctagtgtag
     9181 ccgtagttag gccaccactt caagaactct gtagcaccgc ctacatacct cgctctgcta
     9241 atcctgttac cagtggctgc tgccagtggc gataagtcgt gtcttaccgg gttggactca
     9301 agacgatagt taccggataa ggcgcagcgg tcgggctgaa cggggggttc gtgcacacag
     9361 cccagcttgg agcgaacgac ctacaccgaa ctgagatacc tacagcgtga gctatgagaa
     9421 agcgccacgc ttcccgaagg gagaaaggcg gacaggtatc cggtaagcgg cagggtcgga
     9481 acaggagagc gcacgaggga gcttccaggg ggaaacgcct ggtatcttta tagtcctgtc
     9541 gggtttcgcc acctctgact tgagcgtcga tttttgtgat gctcgtcagg ggggcggagc
     9601 ctatggaaaa acgccagcaa cgcggccttt ttacggttcc tggccttttg ctggcctttt
     9661 gctcacatgt tctttcctgc gttatcccct gattctgtgg ataaccgtat taccgccttt
     9721 gagtgagctg ataccgctcg ccgcagccga acgaccgagc gcagcgagtc agtgagcgag
     9781 gaagcggaag agcgcccaat acgcaaaccg cctctccccg cgcgttggcc gattcattaa
     9841 tgcagcaagc tcatggctga ctaatttttt ttatttatgc agaggccgag gccgcctcgg
     9901 cctctgagct attccagaag tagtgaggag gcttttttgg aggcctaggc ttttgcaaaa
     9961 agctccccgt ggcacgacag gtttcccgac tggaaagcgg gcagtgagcg caacgcaatt
    10021 aatgtgagtt agctcactca ttaggcaccc caggctttac actttatgct tccggctcgt
    10081 atgttgtgtg gaattgtgag cggataacaa tttcacacag gaaacagcta tgacatgatt
    10141 acgaatttca caaataaagc atttttttca ctgcattcta gttgtggttt gtccaaactc
    10201 atcaatgtat cttatcatgt ctggatcaac tggataactc aagctaacca aaatcatccc
    10261 aaacttccca ccccataccc tattaccact gccaattacc tgtggtttca tttactctaa
    10321 acctgtgatt cctctgaatt attttcattt taaagaaatt gtatttgtta aatatgtact
    10381 acaaacttag tagttggaag ggctaattca ctcccaaaga agacaagata tccttgatct
    10441 gtggatctac cacacacaag gctacttccc tgattagcag aactacacac cagggccagg
    10501 ggtcagatat ccactgacct ttggatggtg ctacaagcta gtaccagttg agccagataa
    10561 ggtagaagag gccaataaag gagagaacac cagcttgtta caccctgtga gcctgcatgg
    10621 gatggatgac ccggagagag aagtgttaga gtggaggttt gacagccgcc tagcatttca
    10681 tcacgtggcc cgagagctgc atccggagta cttcaagaac tgctgatatc gagcttgcta
    10741 caagggactt tccgctgggg actttccagg gaggcgtggc ctgggcggga ctggggagtg
    10801 gcgagccctc agatcctgca tataagcagc tgctttttgc ctgtactggg tctctctggt
    10861 tagaccagat ctgagcctgg gagctctctg gctaactagg gaacccactg cttaagcctc
    10921 aataaagctt gccttgagtg cttcaagtag tgtgtgcccg tctgttgtgt gactctggta
    10981 actagagatc cctcagaccc ttttagtcag tgtggaaaat ctctagcagt ggcgcccgaa
    11041 cagggacttg aaagcgaaag ggaaaccaga ggagctctct cgacgcagga ctcggcttgc
    11101 tgaagcgcgc acggcaagag gcgaggggcg gcgactggtg agtacgccaa aaattttgac
    11161 tagcggaggc tagaaggaga gagatgggtg cgagagcgtc agtattaagc gggggagaat
    11221 tagatcgcga tgggaaaaaa ttcggttaag gccaggggga aagaaaaaat ataaattaaa
    11281 acatatagta tgggcaagca gggagctaga acgattcgca gttaatcctg gcctgttaga
    11341 aacatcagaa ggctgtagac aaatactggg acagctacaa ccatcccttc agacaggatc
    11401 agaagaactt agatcattat ataatacagt agcaaccctc tattgtgtgc atcaaaggat
    11461 agagataaaa gacaccaagg aagctttaga caagatagag gaagagcaaa acaaaagtaa
    11521 gaccaccgca cagcaagcgg ccggccgctg atcttcagac ctggaggagg agatatgagg
    11581 gacaattgga gaagtgaatt atataaatat aaagtagtaa aaattgaacc attaggagta
    11641 gcacccacca aggcaaagag aagagtggtg cagagagaaa aaagagcagt gggaatagga
    11701 gctttgttcc ttgggttctt gggagcagca ggaagcacta tgggcgcagc gtcaatgacg
    11761 ctgacggtac aggccagaca attattgtct ggtatagtgc agcagcagaa caatttgctg
    11821 agggctattg aggcgcaaca gcatctgttg caactcacag tctggggcat caagcagctc
    11881 caggcaagaa tcctggctgt ggaaagatac ctaaaggatc aacagctcct ggggatttgg
    11941 ggttgctctg gaaaactcat ttgcaccact gctgtgcctt ggaatgctag ttggagtaat
    12001 aaatctctgg aacagatttg gaatcacacg acctggatgg agtgggacag agaaattaac
    12061 aattacacaa gcttaataca ctccttaatt gaagaatcgc aaaaccagca agaaaagaat
    12121 gaacaagaat tattggaatt agataaatgg gcaagtttgt ggaattggtt taacataaca
    12181 aattggctgt ggtatataaa attattcata atgatagtag gaggcttggt aggtttaaga
    12241 atagtttttg ctgtactttc tatagtgaat agagttaggc agggatattc accattatcg
    12301 tttcagaccc acctcccaac cccgagggga cccgacaggc ccgaaggaat agaagaagaa
    12361 ggtggagaga gagacagaga cagatccatt cgattagtga acggatctcg acggtatcgc
    12421 cgaattcaca aatggcagta ttcatccaca attttaaaag aaaagggggg attggggggt
    12481 acagtgcagg ggaaagaata gtagacataa tagcaacaga catacaaact aaagaattac
    12541 aaaaacaaat tacaaaaatt caaaattttc gggtttatta cagggacagc agagatccag
    12601 tttggactag tcgtga
//
