[The description below was written by a language model from this plasmid's Addgene catalogue record and the feature table of its GenBank file.]
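Description:
pHAGE-IGF1R-G639R is a 12.6 kb HIV-1-based lentiviral expression plasmid built on the pHAGE backbone, carrying the human insulin-like growth factor 1 receptor (IGF1R) open reading frame with a G639R substitution. It is maintained in E. coli through a high-copy ColE1/pUC-type origin and selected with ampicillin via the bla gene. The record lists a recombination-deficient strain as host, as is usual for plasmids with repeated LTRs. The viral portion comprises a full-length HIV-1 LTR in the upstream position (labelled "3' LTR" by the automated annotation), the Psi packaging signal, the Rev response element for Rev-dependent nuclear export of the genomic RNA, the cPPT/CTS, and a U3-deleted, self-inactivating 3' LTR. Viral proteins are not encoded, so packaging functions must be supplied in trans.

The expression cassette is driven by the constitutive human EF-1-alpha promoter with its first intron. The IGF1R insert itself is not annotated in the feature table, but it occupies the roughly 4 kb interval between the attB1 and attB2 sites, consistent with the recorded Gateway cloning. A V5 epitope tag lies just downstream of attB2; whether it is fused in frame to the receptor depends on the presence of a stop codon in the insert, which the record does not state. An EMCV IRES then allows EGFP to be translated from the same transcript, marking transduced cells, and a WPRE enhances transcript expression. No mammalian drug-selection marker is annotated. The construct is intended for stable lentiviral expression of this IGF1R variant, and the associated publication concerns the systematic functional annotation of somatic mutations found in cancer.
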