Addgene plasmid #116415: pHAGE-IGF1R-G639R
Purpose: Lentiviral expression of IGF1R G639R
Depositing lab: Gordon Mills & Kenneth Scott. Depositing organization: Baylor College of Medicine. Publication: Systematic Functional Annotation of Somatic Mutations in Cancer. Ng PK, Li J, Jeong KJ, Shao S, Chen H, Tsang YH, Sengupta S, Wang Z, Bhavana VH, Tran R, Soewito S, Minussi DC, Moreno D, Kong K, Dogruluk T, Lu H, Gao J, Tokheim C, Zhou DC, Johnson AM, Zeng J, Ip CKM, Ju Z, Wester M, Yu S, Li Y, Vellano CP, Schultz N, Karchin R, Ding L, Lu Y, Cheung LWT, Chen K, Shaw KR, Meric-Bernstam F, Scott KL, Yi S, Sahni N, Liang H, Mills GB. Cancer Cell. 2018 Mar 12;33(3):450-462.e10. doi: 10.1016/j.ccell.2018.01.021. PubMed 29533785.
Backbone
  Vector backbone: pHAGE
  Vector type: Lentiviral
Growth in bacteria
  Bacterial resistance: Ampicillin, 100 μg/mL
  Growth temperature: 37°C
  Growth strain: Stbl3
  Copy number: High Copy
Gene/Insert
  Gene/Insert name: IGF1R
  Species: H. sapiens (human)
  Mutation: G639R
  Entrez Gene: IGF1R (a.k.a. CD221, IGFIR, IGFR, JTK13)
  Cloning method: Gateway Cloning
Terms and licenses: Academic/Nonprofit Terms; Industry Terms: Not Available to Industry
How to cite: pHAGE-IGF1R-G639R was a gift from Gordon Mills & Kenneth Scott (Addgene plasmid # 116415 ; http://n2t.net/addgene:116415 ; RRID:Addgene_116415)
