>Addgene plasmid #116415 | pHAGE-IGF1R-G639R | depositor partial sequence | sequence record 219289 | insert
ATGAAGTCTGGCTCCGGAGGAGGGTCCCCGACCTCGCTGTGGGGGCTCCTGTTTCTCTCCGCCGCGCTCT
CGCTCTGGCCGACGAGTGGAGAAATCTGCGGGCCAGGCATCGACATCCGCAACGACTATCAGCAGCTGAA
GCGCCTGGAGAACTGCACGGTGATCGAGGGCTACCTCCACATCCTGCTCATCTCCAAGGCCGAGGACTAC
CGCAGCTACCGCTTCCCCAAGCTCACGGTCATTACCGAGTACTTGCTGCTGTTCCGAGTGGCTGGCCTCG
AGAGCCTCGGAGACCTCTTCCCCAACCTCACGGTCATCCGCGGCTGGAAACTCTTCTACAACTACGCCCT
GGTCATCTTCGAGATGACCAATCTCAAGGATATTGGGCTTTACAACCTGAGGAACATTACTCGGGGGGCC
ATCAGGATTGAGAAAAATGCTGACCTCTGTTACCTCTCCACTGTGGACTGGTCCCTGATCCTGGATGCGG
TGTCCAATAACTACATTGTGGGGAATAAGCCCCCAAAGGAATGTGGGGACCTGTGTCCAGGGACCATGGA
GGAGAAGCCGATGTGTGAGAAGACCACCATCAACAATGAGTACAACTACCGCTGCTGGACCACAAACCGC
TGCCAGAAAATGTGCCCAAGCACGTGTGGGAAGCGGGCGTGCACCGAGAACAATGAGTGCTGCCACCCCG
AGTGCCTGGGCAGCTGCAGCGCGCCTGACAACGACACGGCCTGTGTAGCTTGCCGCCACTACTACTATGC
CGGTGTCTGTGTGCCTGCCTGCCCGCCCAACACCTACAGGTTTGAGGGCTGGCGCTGTGTGGACCGTGAC
TTCTGCGCCAACATCCTCAGCGCCGAGAGCAGCGACTCCGAGGGGTTTGTGATCCACGACGGCGAGTGCA
TGCAGGAGTGCCCCTCGGGCTTCATCCGCAACGGCAGCCAGAGCATGTACTGCATCCCTTGTGAAGGTCC
TTGCCCGAAGGTCTGTGAGGAAGAAAAGAAAACAAAGACCATTGATTCTGTTACTTCTGCTCAGATGCTC
CAAGGATGCACCATCTTCAAGGGCAATTTGCTCATTAACATCCGACGGGGGAATAACATTGCTTCAGAGC
TGGAGAACTTCATGGGGCTCATCGAGGTGGTGACGGGCTACGTGAAGATCCGCCATTCTCATGCCTTGGT
CTCCTTGTCCTTCCTAAAAAACCTTCGCCTCATCCTAGGAGAGGAGCAGCTAGAAGGGAATTACTCCTTC
TACGTCCTCGACAACCAGAACTTGCAGCAACTGTGGGACTGGGACCACCGCAACCTGACCATCAAAGCAG
GGAAAATGTACTTTGCTTTCAATCCCAAATTATGTGTTTCCGAAATTTACCGCATGGAGGAAGTGACGGG
GACTAAAGGGCGCCAAAGCAAAGGGGACATAAACACCAGGAACAACGGGGAGAGAGCCTCCTGTGAAAGT
GACGTCCTGCATTTCACCTCCACCACCACGTCGAAGAATCGCATCATCATAACCTGGCACCGGTACCGGC
CCCCTGACTACAGGGATCTCATCAGCTTCACCGTTTACTACAAGGAAGCACCCTTTAAGAATGTCACAGA
GTATGATGGGCAGGATGCCTGCGGCTCCAACAGCTGGAACATGGTGGACGTGGACCTCCCGCCCAACAAG
GACGTGGAGCCCGGCATCTTACTACATGGGCTGAAGCCCTGGACTCAGTACGCCGTTTACGTCAAGGCTG
TGACCCTCACCATGGTGGAGAACGACCATATCCGTGGGGCCAAGAGTGAGATCTTGTACATTCGCACCAA
TGCTTCAGTTCCTTCCATTCCCTTGGACGTTCTTTCAGCATCGAACTCCTCTTCTCAGTTAATCGTGAAG
TGGAACCCTCCCTCTCTGCCCAACCGCAACCTGAGTTACTACATTGTGCGCTGGCAGCGGCAGCCTCAGG
ACGGCTACCTTTACCGGCACAATTACTGCTCCAAAGACAAAATCCCCATCAGGAAGTATGCCGACGGCAC
CATCGACATTGAGGAGGTCACAGAGAACCCCAAGACTGAGGTGTGTGGTGGGGAGAAAGGGCCTTGCTGC
GCCTGCCCCAAAACTGAAGCCGAGAAGCAGGCCGAGAAGGAGGAGGCTGAATACCGCAAAGTCTTTGAGA
ATTTCCTGCACAACTCCATCTTCGTGCCCAGACCTGAAAGGAAGCGGAGAGATGTCATGCAAGTGGCCAA
CACCACCATGTCCAGCCGAAGCAGGAACACCACGGCCGCAGACACCTACAACATCACCGACCCGGAAGAG
CTGGAGACAGAGTACCCTTTCTTTGAGAGCAGAGTGGATAACAAGGAGAGAACTGTCATTTCTAACCTTC
GGCCTTTCACATTGTACCGCATCGATATCCACAGCTGCAACCACGAGGCTGAGAAGCTGGGCTGCAGCGC
CTCCAACTTCGTCTTTGCAAGGACTATGCCCGCAGAAGGAGCAGATGACATTCCTGGGCCAGTGACCTGG
GAGCCAAGGCCTGAAAACTCCATCTTTTTAAAGTGGCCGGAACCTGAGAATCCCAATGGATTGATTCTAA
TGTATGAAATAAAATACGGATCACAAGTTGAGGATCAGCGAGAATGTGTGTCCAGACAGGAATACAGGAA
GTATGGAGGGGCCAAGCTAAACCGGCTAAACCCGGGGAACTACACAGCCCGGATTCAGGCCACATCTCTC
TCTGGGAATGGGTCGTGGACAGATCCTGTGTTCTTCTATGTCCAGGCCAAAACAGGATATGAAAACTTCA
TCCATCTGATCATCGCTCTGCCCGTCGCTGTCCTGTTGATCGTGGGAGGGTTGGTGATTATGCTGTACGT
CTTCCATAGAAAGAGAAATAACAGCAGGCTGGGGAATGGAGTGCTGTATGCCTCTGTGAACCCGGAGTAC
TTCAGCGCTGCTGATGTGTACGTTCCTGATGAGTGGGAGGTGGCTCGGGAGAAGATCACCATGAGCCGGG
AACTTGGGCAGGGGTCGTTTGGGATGGTCTATGAAGGAGTTGCCAAGGGTGTGGTGAAAGATGAACCTGA
AACCAGAGTGGCCATTAAAACAGTGAACGAGGCCGCAAGCATGCGTGAGAGGATTGAGTTTCTCAACGAA
GCTTCTGTGATGAAGGAGTTCAATTGTCACCATGTGGTGCGATTGCTGGGTGTGGTGTCCCAAGGCCAGC
CAACACTGGTCATCATGGAACTGATGACACGGGGCGATCTCAAAAGTTATCTCCGGTCTCTGAGGCCAGA
AATGGAGAATAATCCAGTCCTAGCACCTCCAAGCCTGAGCAAGATGATTCAGATGGCCGGAGAGATTGCA
GACGGCATGGCATACCTCAACGCCAATAAGTTCGTCCACAGAGACCTTGCTGCCCGGAATTGCATGGTAG
CCGAAGATTTCACAGTCAAAATCGGAGATTTTGGTATGACGCGAGATATCTATGAGACAGACTATTACCG
GAAAGGAGGGAAAGGGCTGCTGCCCGTGCGCTGGATGTCTCCTGAGTCCCTCAAGGATGGAGTCTTCACC
ACTTACTCGGACGTCTGGTCCTTCGGGGTCGTCCTCTGGGAGATCGCCACACTGGCCGAGCAGCCCTACC
AGGGCTTGTCCAACGAGCAAGTCCTTCGCTTCGTCATGGAGGGCGGCCTTCTGGACAAGCCAGACAACTG
TCCTGACATGCTGTTTGAACTGATGCGCATGTGCTGGCAGTATAACCCCAAGATGAGGCCTTCCTTCCTG
GAGATCATCAGCAGCATCAAAGAGGAGATGGAGCCTGGCTTCCGGGAGGTCTCCTTCTACTACAGCGAGG
AGAACAAGCTGCCCGAGCCGGAGGAGCTGGACCTGGAGCCAGAGAACATGGAGAGCGTCCCCCTGGACCC
CTCGGCCTCCTCGTCCTCCCTGCCACTGCCCGACAGACACTCAGGACACAAGGCCGAGAACGGCCCCGGC
CCTGGGGTGCTGGTCCTCCGCGCCAGCTTCGACGAGAGACAGCCTTACGCCCACATGAACGGGGGCCGCA
AGAACGAGCGGGCCTTGCCGCTGCCCCAGTCTTCGACCTGCTGA
